Addgene plasmid #172995: pCMV7.1_3xFLAG-WWC2
Purpose: constitutive expression of FLAG-tagged WWC2
Depositing lab: Michael Wehr. Depositing organization: Klinikum der Ludwig Maximilians-Universitaet Muenchen. Publication: Comprehensive split TEV based protein-protein interaction screening reveals TAOK2 as a key modulator of Hippo signalling to limit growth. Ma X, Mandausch FJ, Wu Y, Sahoo VK, Ma W, Leoni G, Hostiuc M, Wintgens JP, Qiu J, Kannaiyan N, Rossner MJ, Wehr MC. Cell Signal. 2024 Jan;113:110917. doi: 10.1016/j.cellsig.2023.110917. Epub 2023 Oct 7. PubMed 37813295.
Backbone
  Vector backbone: pCMV7.1
  Vector type: Mammalian Expression
Growth in bacteria
  Bacterial resistance: Ampicillin, 100 μg/mL
  Growth temperature: 37°C
  Growth strain: DH5alpha
  Copy number: High Copy
Gene/Insert
  Gene/Insert name: 3xFLAG-WWC2
  Species: H. sapiens (human)
  Entrez Gene: WWC2 (a.k.a. BOMB)
  Tag / fusion protein: 3xFLAG (N terminal on insert)
  Cloning method: Gateway Cloning
Terms and licenses: Academic/Nonprofit Terms; Industry Terms: Not Available to Industry
How to cite: pCMV7.1_3xFLAG-WWC2 was a gift from Michael Wehr (Addgene plasmid # 172995 ; http://n2t.net/addgene:172995 ; RRID:Addgene_172995)
