[The description below was written by a language model from this plasmid's Addgene catalogue record and pLannotate feature annotations shown in this document.]
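Description:
pCMV7.1_3xFLAG-WWC2 is a mammalian expression plasmid of about 8.4 kb built on the pCMV7.1 backbone for constitutive production of human WWC2 (also known as BOMB) carrying an N-terminal 3xFLAG epitope tag. In bacteria it is maintained as a high-copy plasmid through a ColE1/pUC-type origin and selected with ampicillin via the β-lactamase gene. An f1 phage origin is also present, which in principle allows single-stranded DNA production. Remnants of lac-derived cloning-vector sequence (lacZα and lacI fragments, lac promoter and operator, CAP site) and a T7 promoter lie in the backbone and have no evident role in the expression cassette.

The expression unit is driven by the human cytomegalovirus immediate early enhancer and promoter. Downstream lies the 3xFLAG coding sequence, which includes an enterokinase cleavage site, then an attB1 site, the full WWC2 open reading frame, an attB2 site, and the human growth hormone polyadenylation signal. The flanking attB sites reflect insertion of the gene by Gateway recombination, so the attB1 sequence is translated as a short linker between the tag and WWC2. An SV40 enhancer/early promoter element follows the polyadenylation signal, but the feature table annotates no mammalian selection marker after it, so the plasmid appears suited mainly to transient transfection.

The stated purpose is constitutive expression of FLAG-tagged WWC2, allowing detection or immunoprecipitation with anti-FLAG reagents. The associated study concerned protein-protein interaction screening within Hippo signalling, which fits use of this construct for interaction and pathway assays in cultured mammalian cells.
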