Features (pLannotate 1.2.2; 19 found; start..end, strand, type, name):
      4..158     -  CDS            lacZα (fragment): LacZα fragment of β-galactosidase; lacZ fragment
    318..697     +  enhancer       CMV enhancer: human cytomegalovirus immediate early enhancer
    699..898     +  promoter       CMV promoter: human cytomegalovirus (CMV) immediate early promoter
    931..996     +  CDS            3xFLAG: three tandem FLAG® epitope tags, followed by an enterokinase cleavage site
   1033..1057    +  protein_bind   attB1: mutant version of attB; recombination site for the Gateway® BP reaction BP Clonase™
   1063..4638    +  CDS            WWC2: WWC2_HUMAN - Also known as BOMB. Experimental evidence at protein level: Swiss-Prot protein existence level 1. From Homo sapiens (Human).
   4643..4667    -  protein_bind   attB2: mutant version of attB; recombination site for the Gateway® BP reaction BP Clonase™
   4681..4699    -  misc_feature   MCS (fragment): pUC18/19 multiple cloning site
   4700..5322    +  polyA_signal   hGH poly(A) signal: human growth hormone polyadenylation signal
   5351..5680    +  promoter       SV40 promoter: SV40 enhancer and early promoter
   5719..5737    -  promoter       T7 promoter: promoter for bacteriophage T7 RNA polymerase
   5775..5791    -  protein_bind   lac operator: The lac repressor binds to the lac operator to inhibit transcription in E. coli. This inhibition can be relieved by adding lactose or isopropyl-β-D-thiogalactopyranoside (IPTG). lac repressor encoded by lacI
   5799..5829    -  promoter       lac promoter: promoter for the E. coli lac operon
   5844..5865    -  protein_bind   CAP binding site: CAP binding activates transcription in the presence of cAMP. E. coli catabolite activator protein
   5878..5970    -  CDS            lacI (fragment): lac repressor; lacI; The lac repressor binds to the lac operator to inhibit transcription in E. coli. This inhibition can be relieved by adding lactose or isopropyl-β-D-thiogalactopyranoside (IPTG).
   6153..6741    -  rep_origin     ori: high-copy-number ColE1/pMB1/pBR322/pUC origin of replication
   6912..7772    -  CDS            AmpR: β-lactamase; bla; confers resistance to ampicillin, carbenicillin, and related antibiotics
   7773..7877    -  promoter       AmpR promoter: bla
   7904..8332    +  rep_origin     f1 ori (sequence partly withheld): f1 bacteriophage origin of replication; arrow indicates direction of (+) strand synthesis
>Addgene plasmid #172995 | pCMV7.1_3xFLAG-WWC2 | addgene full sequence | sequence record 340440 | Addgene NGS Result
CCATTCGCCATTCAGGCTGCGCAACTGTTGGGAAGGGCGATCGGTGCGGGCCTCTTCGCTATTACGCCAG
CTGGCGAAAGGGGGATGTGCTGCAAGGCGATTAAGTTGGGTAACGCCAGGGTTTTCCCAGTCACGACGTT
GTAAAACGACGGCCAGTGCCAAGCTGATCTATACATTGAATCAATATTGGCAATTAGCCATATTAGTCAT
TGGTTATATAGCATAAATCAATATTGGCTATTGGCCATTGCATACGTTGTATCTATATCATAATATGTAC
ATTTATATTGGCTCATGTCCAATATGACCGCCATGTTGACATTGATTATTGACTAGTTATTAATAGTAAT
CAATTACGGGGTCATTAGTTCATAGCCCATATATGGAGTTCCGCGTTACATAACTTACGGTAAATGGCCC
GCCTGGCTGACCGCCCAACGACCCCCGCCCATTGACGTCAATAATGACGTATGTTCCCATAGTAACGCCA
ATAGGGACTTTCCATTGACGTCAATGGGTGGAGTATTTACGGTAAACTGCCCACTTGGCAGTACATCAAG
TGTATCATATGCCAAGTCCGCCCCCTATTGACGTCAATGACGGTAAATGGCCCGCCTGGCATTATGCCCA
GTACATGACCTTACGGGACTTTCCTACTTGGCAGTACATCTACGTATTAGTCATCGCTATTACCATGGTG
ATGCGGTTTTGGCAGTACACCAATGGGCGTGGATAGCGGTTTGACTCACGGGGATTTCCAAGTCTCCACC
CCATTGACGTCAATGGGAGTTTGTTTTGGCACCAAAATCAACGGGACTTTCCAAAATGTCGTAATAACCC
CGCCCCGTTGACGCAAATGGGCGGTAGGCGTGTACGGTGGGAGGTCTATATAAGCAGAGCTCGTTTAGTG
AACCGTCAGAATTAACCATGGACTACAAAGACCATGACGGTGATTATAAAGATCATGACATCGATTACAA
GGATGACGATGACAAGCTTGCGGCCGCGAATTCATCGATAGATCTGATATCAACAAGTTTGTACAAAAAA
GCAGGCTCCACCATGCCTAGGAGGGCCGGGAGCGGTCAGCTGCCGCTGCCCCGGGGCTGGGAGGAGGCCA
GGGACTACGACGGCAAGGTCTTCTACATTGACCACAACACCAGGAGGACCAGCTGGATCGACCCCCGGGA
CAGGTTAACGAAGCCCTTGTCATTTGCTGATTGTGTTGGGGATGAGCTGCCGTGGGGATGGGAAGCAGGG
TTTGACCCTCAGATTGGTGTCTACTACATCGATCACATCAACAAAACCACGCAGATAGAAGATCCAAGAA
AACAATGGAGGGGGGAACAGGAGAAGATGCTCAAGGACTACCTCTCTGTGGCACAGGATGCCCTCCGGAC
ACAGAAGGAACTGTACCATGTGAAGGAGCAGAGGCTGGCGCTGGCCCTGGATGAATACGTGCGATTAAAT
GATGCCTATAAGGAAAAGTCAAGTTCTCACACAAGCTTATTCTCAGGATCTTCATCCAGTACTAAATATG
ATCCCGATATTTTAAAAGCTGAGATCTCCACTACAAGATTAAGGGTTAAAAAGCTAAAGAGAGAGCTCTC
ACAGATGAAGCAGGAACTGCTCTATAAAGAACAAGGCTTTGAAACATTGCAGCAAATTGATAAAAAAATG
TCTGGAGGCCAGAGCGGGTATGAACTCAGTGAAGCCAAAGCCATTCTAACAGAACTAAAATCTATCAGAA
AGGCAATTAGCTCAGGAGAAAAAGAAAAACAAGATCTGATGCAGAGTCTTGCTAAGCTGCAGGAGCGGTT
TCATTTGGATCAGAACATTGGCAGATCTGAGCCAGATTTGAGATGTAGTCCTGTGAACTCTCATTTATGT
CTCTCCAGACAGACCCTTGATGCTGGGTCACAAACAAGCATTTCCGGAGATATTGGAGTAAGAAGTAGAT
CAAATTTAGCTGAAAAGGTCAGGCTAAGCCTACAGTATGAAGAAGCCAAAAGAAGTATGGCCAACTTAAA
AATTGAACTGTCAAAATTGGACAGTGAGGCCTGGCCTGGGGCACTGGATATTGAGAAGGAAAAACTGATG
CTGATTAATGAAAAAGAAGAACTTTTGAAAGAGCTTCAGTTCGTCACCCCACAGAAACGTACCCAAGATG
AATTAGAACGCCTAGAAGCTGAAAGGCAGCGGCTGGAAGAAGAGTTGCTGTCTGTGAGGGGAACACCAAG
CAGAGCTCTGGCCGAGAGATTGAGATTGGAAGAGAGAAGAAAAGAGCTGCTACAGAAACTTGAAGAAACT
ACTAAATTAACTACTTATTTGCATTCACAACTTAAAAGCCTCTCTGCCAGCACCCTGTCCATGTCATCTG
GGAGCAGCCTGGGTTCCCTGGCATCGAGTCGGGGCTCTCTGAACACCTCCAGCAGAGGGTCACTCAACTC
CCTCAGTTCCACCGAACTCTATTACAGCAGTCAAAGTGATCAGATAGATGTGGATTATCAGTATAAACTG
GACTTCCTTCTGCAAGAGAAAAGCGGTTACATTCCTTCTGGACCCATCACCACCATCCATGAAAACGAGG
TGGTCAAGTCCCCTAGCCAGCCTGGCCAGAGTGGACTCTGTGGAGTGGCAGCTGCAGCAACAGGCCACAC
TCCTCCACTGGCTGAGGCCCCGAAGTCTGTGGCCTCCCTGTCCTCGAGGTCCTCCCTTTCCTCCTTGTCT
CCTCCAGGCTCTCCCTTGGTTTTGGAAGGCACGTTTCCCATGTCTTCTTCTCATGATGCCTCTCTCCATC
AGTTCACTGCTGACTTTGAAGACTGTGAGTTGAGTAGCCATTTTGCAGATATCAGCCTCATCGAAAATCA
GATTTTGCTGGATTCTGATTCAGGAGGAGCCTCCCAGTCTCTTTCAGAGGATAAAGACCTTAATGAATGT
GCTAGGGAGCCATTATATGAAGGAACTGCAGATGTGGAAAAATCATTACCAAAAAGAAGAGTGATCCACT
TGCTTGGGGAGAAAACCACTTGTGTGTCGGCTGCTGTGTCTGATGAGTCTGTGGCTGGAGACAGTGGGGT
CTATGAAGCTTTCGTGAAACAACCTAGTGAAATGGAAGATGTCACATACAGTGAAGAGGATGTAGCCATT
GTAGAGACCGCCCAGGTTCAGATAGGACTCAGATACAATGCAAAAAGTTCAAGTTTCATGGTGATTATAG
CACAGCTCCGAAACCTTCATGCCTTCTTGATACCTCATACTTCAAAAGTATATTTTAGGGTTGCCGTTCT
TCCTTCCTCAACTGATGTCAGCTGTCTGTTTCGCACAAAAGTTCATCCGCCCACAGAATCCATTTTATTC
AATGATGTGTTCAGAGTCGCCATTTCCCAAACAGCCTTACAACAGAAGACACTGAGGGTAGACCTTTGCT
CTGTCAGTAAACACCGAAGGGAAGAATGCCTGGCTGGAACTCAGATCAGCCTGGCAGATTTACCATTTTC
CAGTGAGGTTTTCACTCTATGGTATAACTTGCTTCCTTCCAAGCAAATGCCTTGCAAAAAGAATGAAGAA
AATGAGGACTCTGTATTTCAACCAAACCAGCCGTTAGTAGATTCTATAGACTTGGATGCAGTGTCAGCCT
TACTTGCAAGAACATCAGCTGAGTTGTTAGCTGTGGAACAAGAATTAGCACAAGAAGAAGAAGAAGAATC
AGGACAAGAAGAGCCAAGGGGCCCAGATGGAGACTGGCTAACAATGCTAAGAGAGGCCTCTGATGAAATT
GTGGCTGAAAAAGAGGCTGAAGTTAAATTGCCAGAGGACAGTAGCTGTACAGAAGATTTAAGTTCATGCA
CTAGTGTGCCTGAGATGAATGAAGACGGGAACAGGAAAGAAAGCAACTGTGCCAAAGACCTCAGAAGTCA
GCCACCTACTAGAATACCAACACTGGTTGACAAAGAGACAAACACTGATGAAGCCGCTAATGACAATATG
GCAGTTCGCCCCAAAGAGCGCAGCAGCCTGAGCTCTAGACAGCATCCGTTTGTGAGGAGCAGTGTGATAG
TGCGCTCACAGACCTTTTCTCCAGGAGAGCGGAACCAGTACATCTGCAGGTTAAATCGGAGTGACAGTGA
CAGTTCAACCCTGGCTAAAAAATCACTGTTTGTGAGAAACTCCACCGAACGCCGCAGTTTGAGGGTCAAA
AGGACGGTTTGCCAGTCAGTCCTTAGAAGAACAACACAGGAATGCCCAGTGCGGACATCTCTAGACTTAG
AACTGGACCTTCAGGCATCTCTGACCCGGCAGAGCCGCCTCAATGATGAGCTGCAGGCGCTGAGGGACTT
GCGGCAGAAGCTGGAGGAACTGAAAGCTCAGGGAGAGACTGACCTTCCACCAGGCGTGCTGGAGGATGAG
AGGTTCCAGAGGCTTCTGAAGCAAGCTGAGAAGCAGGCTGAACAGTCCAAAGAAGAGCAGAAGCAAGGTC
TGAATGCAGAGAAGTTGATGAGGCAAGTCTCCAAGGACGTGTGTCGGCTCCGGGAGCAGAGCCAGAAGGT
GCCTCGGCAGGTGCAGTCCTTCAGGGAGAAGATTGCCTACTTCACCAGAGCAAAGATAAGCATCCCATCC
CTGCCAGCTGATGATGTGTGAGACCCAGCTTTCTTGTACAAAGTGGTTGATTCGGTACCAGTCGACTCTA
GAGGATCCCGGGTGGCATCCCTGTGACCCCTCCCCAGTGCCTCTCCTGGCCCTGGAAGTTGCCACTCCAG
TGCCCACCAGCCTTGTCCTAATAAAATTAAGTTGCATCATTTTGTCTGACTAGGTGTCCTTCTATAATAT
TATGGGGTGGAGGGGGGTGGTATGGAGCAAGGGGCAAGTTGGGAAGACAACCTGTAGGGCCTGCGGGGTC
TATTGGGAACCAAGCTGGAGTGCAGTGGCACAATCTTGGCTCACTGCAATCTCCGCCTCCTGGGTTCAAG
CGATTCTCCTGCCTCAGCCTCCCGAGTTGTTGGGATTCCAGGCATGCATGACCAGGCTCAGCTAATTTTT
GTTTTTTTGGTAGAGACGGGGTTTCACCATATTGGCCAGGCTGGTCTCCAACTCCTAATCTCAGGTGATC
TACCCACCTTGGCCTCCCAAATTGCTGGGATTACAGGCGTGAACCACTGCTCCCTTCCCTGTCCTTCTGA
TTTTAAAATAACTATACCAGCAGGAGGACGTCCAGACACAGCATAGGCTACCTGGCCATGCCCAACCGGT
GGGACATTTGAGTTGCTTGCTTGGCACTGTCCTCTCATGCGTTGGGTCCACTCAGTAGATGCCTGTTGAA
TTGGGTACGCGGCCAGCTTGGCTGTGGAATGTGTGTCAGTTAGGGTGTGGAAAGTCCCCAGGCTCCCCAG
CAGGCAGAAGTATGCAAAGCATGCATCTCAATTAGTCAGCAACCAGGTGTGGAAAGTCCCCAGGCTCCCC
AGCAGGCAGAAGTATGCAAAGCATGCATCTCAATTAGTCAGCAACCATAGTCCCGCCCCTAACTCCGCCC
ATCCCGCCCCTAACTCCGCCCAGTTCCGCCCATTCTCCGCCCCATGGCTGACTAATTTTTTTTATTTATG
CAGAGGCCGAGGCCGCCTCGGCCTCTGAGCTATTCCAGAAGTAGTGAGGAGGCTTTTTTGGAGGCCTAGG
CTTTTGCAAAAAGCTCCTCGAGGAACTGAAAAACCAGAAAGTTAATTCCCTATAGTGAGTCGTATTAAAT
TCGTAATCATGTCATAGCTGTTTCCTGTGTGAAATTGTTATCCGCTCACAATTCCACACAACATACGAGC
CGGAAGCATAAAGTGTAAAGCCTGGGGTGCCTAATGAGTGAGCTAACTCACATTAATTGCGTTGCGCTCA
CTGCCCGCTTTCCAGTCGGGAAACCTGTCGTGCCAGCTGCATTAATGAATCGGCCAACGCGCGGGGAGAG
GCGGTTTGCGTATTGGGCGCTCTTCCGCTTCCTCGCTCACTGACTCGCTGCGCTCGGTCGTTCGGCTGCG
GCGAGCGGTATCAGCTCACTCAAAGGCGGTAATACGGTTATCCACAGAATCAGGGGATAACGCAGGAAAG
AACATGTGAGCAAAAGGCCAGCAAAAGGCCAGGAACCGTAAAAAGGCCGCGTTGCTGGCGTTTTTCCATA
GGCTCCGCCCCCCTGACGAGCATCACAAAAATCGACGCTCAAGTCAGAGGTGGCGAAACCCGACAGGACT
ATAAAGATACCAGGCGTTTCCCCCTGGAAGCTCCCTCGTGCGCTCTCCTGTTCCGACCCTGCCGCTTACC
GGATACCTGTCCGCCTTTCTCCCTTCGGGAAGCGTGGCGCTTTCTCATAGCTCACGCTGTAGGTATCTCA
GTTCGGTGTAGGTCGTTCGCTCCAAGCTGGGCTGTGTGCACGAACCCCCCGTTCAGCCCGACCGCTGCGC
CTTATCCGGTAACTATCGTCTTGAGTCCAACCCGGTAAGACACGACTTATCGCCACTGGCAGCAGCCACT
GGTAACAGGATTAGCAGAGCGAGGTATGTAGGCGGTGCTACAGAGTTCTTGAAGTGGTGGCCTAACTACG
GCTACACTAGAAGAACAGTATTTGGTATCTGCGCTCTGCTGAAGCCAGTTACCTTCGGAAAAAGAGTTGG
TAGCTCTTGATCCGGCAAACAAACCACCGCTGGTAGCGGTGGTTTTTTTGTTTGCAAGCAGCAGATTACG
CGCAGAAAAAAAGGATCTCAAGAAGATCCTTTGATCTTTTCTACGGGGTCTGACGCTCAGTGGAACGAAA
ACTCACGTTAAGGGATTTTGGTCATGAGATTATCAAAAAGGATCTTCACCTAGATCCTTTTAAATTAAAA
ATGAAGTTTTAAATCAATCTAAAGTATATATGAGTAAACTTGGTCTGACAGTTACCAATGCTTAATCAGT
GAGGCACCTATCTCAGCGATCTGTCTATTTCGTTCATCCATAGTTGCCTGACTCCCCGTCGTGTAGATAA
CTACGATACGGGAGGGCTTACCATCTGGCCCCAGTGCTGCAATGATACCGCGAGACCCACGCTCACCGGC
TCCAGATTTATCAGCAATAAACCAGCCAGCCGGAAGGGCCGAGCGCAGAAGTGGTCCTGCAACTTTATCC
GCCTCCATCCAGTCTATTAATTGTTGCCGGGAAGCTAGAGTAAGTAGTTCGCCAGTTAATAGTTTGCGCA
ACGTTGTTGCCATTGCTACAGGCATCGTGGTGTCACGCTCGTCGTTTGGTATGGCTTCATTCAGCTCCGG
TTCCCAACGATCAAGGCGAGTTACATGATCCCCCATGTTGTGCAAAAAAGCGGTTAGCTCCTTCGGTCCT
CCGATCGTTGTCAGAAGTAAGTTGGCCGCAGTGTTATCACTCATGGTTATGGCAGCACTGCATAATTCTC
TTACTGTCATGCCATCCGTAAGATGCTTTTCTGTGACTGGTGAGTACTCAACCAAGTCATTCTGAGAATA
GTGTATGCGGCGACCGAGTTGCTCTTGCCCGGCGTCAATACGGGATAATACCGCGCCACATAGCAGAACT
TTAAAAGTGCTCATCATTGGAAAACGTTCTTCGGGGCGAAAACTCTCAAGGATCTTACCGCTGTTGAGAT
CCAGTTCGATGTAACCCACTCGTGCACCCAACTGATCTTCAGCATCTTTTACTTTCACCAGCGTTTCTGG
GTGAGCAAAAACAGGAAGGCAAAATGCCGCAAAAAAGGGAATAAGGGCGACACGGAAATGTTGAATACTC
ATACTCTTCCTTTTTCAATATTATTGAAGCATTTATCAGGGTTATTGTCTCATGAGCGGATACATATTTG
AATGTATTTAGAAAAATAAACAAATAGGGGTTCCGCGCACATTTCCCCGAAAAGTGCCACCTG
[124 nt withheld, positions 7904-8027]
C
[91 nt withheld, positions 8029-8119]
A
[49 nt withheld, positions 8121-8169]
CCTTTGACGTTGGAGTCCACGTTCTTT
[37 nt withheld, positions 8197-8233]
ACCCTATCTCGGTCTATTCTTTTGATTTATAAGGGATTTTGCCGATTTCGGCCTATTGGTTAAAAAATGA
GCTGATTTAACAAAAATTTAACGCGAATTTTAACAAAATATTAACGCTTACAATTT
